>Addgene plasmid #201915 | pJRH-1180 U6-reci Gag-pol v2 | addgene full sequence | sequence record 403309 | Addgene NGS Result
CACATTTCCCCGAAAAGTGCCACCTGGGTCGACCGGGTTTATTACAGGGACAGCAGAGATCCAGTTTGGT
TAATTAAGGTACCGAGGGCCTATTTCCCATGATTCCTTCATATTTGCATATACGATACAAGGCTGTTAGA
GAGATAATTAGAATTAATTTGACTGTAAACACAAAGATATTAGTACAAAATACGTGACGTAGAAAGTAAT
AATTTCTTGGGTAGTTTGCAGTTTTAAAATTATGTTTTAAAATGGACTATCATATGCTTACCGTAACTTG
AAAGTATTTCGATTTCTTGGCTTTATATATCTTGTGGAAAGGACGAAACACCGGAGACGGAGGACGACGA
ACGTCTCTGTTTAAGAGCTATGCTGGAAACAGCATAGCAAGTTTAAATAAGGCTAGTCCGTTATCAACTT
GAAAAAGTGGCACCGAGTCGGTGCTTTTTTTGAATTCGCTAGCTAGGTCTTGAAAGGAGTGGGAATTGTC
GACATTGATTATTGACTAGTTATTAATAGTAATCAATTACGGGGTCATTAGTTCATAGCCCATATATGGA
GTTCCGCGTTACATAACTTACGGTAAATGGCCCGCCTGGCTGACCGCCCAACGACCCCCGCCCATTGACG
TCAATAATGACGTATGTTCCCATAGTAACGCCAATAGGGACTTTCCATTGACGTCAATGGGTGGAGTATT
TACGGTAAACTGCCCACTTGGCAGTACATCAAGTGTATCATATGCCAAGTACGCCCCCTATTGACGTCAA
TGACGGTAAATGGCCCGCCTGGCATTATGCCCAGTACATGACCTTATGGGACTTTCCTACTTGGCAGTAC
ATCTACGTATTAGTCATCGCTATTACCATGGTCGAGGTGAGCCCCACGTTCTGCTTCACTCTCCCCATCT
CCCCCCCCTCCCCACCCCCAATTTTGTATTTATTTATTTTTTAATTATTTTGTGCAGCGATGGGGGCGGG
GGGGGGGGGGGGGCGCGCGCCAGGCGGGGCGGGGCGGGGCGAGGGGCGGGGCGGGGCGAGGCGGAGAGGT
GCGGCGGCAGCCAATCAGAGCGGCGCGCTCCGAAAGTTTCCTTTTATGGCGAGGCGGCGGCGGCGGCGGC
CCTATAAAAAGCGAAGCGCGCGGCGGGCGGGAGTCGCTGCGCGCTGCCTTCGCCCCGTGCCCCGCTCCGC
CGCCGCCTCGCGCCGCCCGCCCCGGCTCTGACTGACCGCGTTACTCCCACAGGTGAGCGGGCGGGACGGC
CCTTCTCCTCCGGGCTGTAATTAGCGCTTGGTTTAATGACGGCTTGTTTCTTTTCTGTGGCTGCGTGAAA
GCCTTGAGGGGCTCCGGGAGGGCCCTTTGTGCGGGGGGAGCGGCTCGGGGGGTGCGTGCGTGTGTGTGTG
CGTGGGGAGCGCCGCGTGCGGCTCCGCGCTGCCCGGCGGCTGTGAGCGCTGCGGGCGCGGCGCGGGGCTT
TGTGCGCTCCGCAGTGTGCGCGAGGGGAGCGCGGCCGGGGGCGGTGCCCCGCGGTGCGGGGGGGGCTGCG
AGGGGAACAAAGGCTGCGTGCGGGGTGTGTGCGTGGGGGGGTGAGCAGGGGGTGTGGGCGCGTCGGTCGG
GCTGCAACCCCCCCTGCACCCCCCTCCCCGAGTTGCTGAGCACGGCCCGGCTTCGGGTGCGGGGCTCCGT
ACGGGGCGTGGCGCGGGGCTCGCCGTGCCGGGCGGGGGGTGGCGGCAGGTGGGGGTGCCGGGCGGGGCGG
GGCCGCCTCGGGCCGGGGAGGGCTCGGGGGAGGGGCGCGGCGGCCCCCGGAGCGCCGGCGGCTGTCGAGG
CGCGGCGAGCCGCAGCCATTGCCTTTTATGGTAATCGTGCGAGAGGGCGCAGGGACTTCCTTTGTCCCAA
ATCTGTGCGGAGCCGAAATCTGGGAGGCGCCGCCGCACCCCCTCTAGCGGGCGCGGGGCGAAGCGGTGCG
GCGCCGGCAGGAAGGAAATGGGCGGGGAGGGCCTTCGTGCGTCGCCGCGCCGCCGTCCCCTTCTCCCTCT
CCAGCCTCGGGGCTGTCCGCGGGGGGACGGCTGCCTTCGGGGGGGACGGGGCAGGGCGGGGTTCGGCTTC
TGGCGTGTGACCGGCGGCTCTAGAGCCTCTGCTAACCATGTTCATGCCTTCTTCTTTTTCCTACAGCTCC
TGGGCAACGTGCTGGTTATTGTGCTGTCTCATCATTTTGGCAAAGAATTCGGGCCGCGTTGACGCGCACG
GCAAGAGGCGAGGGGCGGCGACTGGTGAGAGATGGGTGCGAGAGCGTCAGTATTAAGCGGGGGAGAATTA
GATCGATGGGAAAAAATTCGGTTAAGGCCAGGGGGAAAGAAAAAATATAAATTAAAACATATAGTATGGG
CAAGCAGGGAGCTAGAACGATTCGCAGTTAATCCTGGCCTGTTAGAAACATCAGAAGGCTGTAGACAAAT
ACTGGGACAGCTACAACCATCCCTTCAGACAGGATCAGAAGAACTTAGATCATTATATAATACAGTAGCA
ACCCTCTATTGTGTGCATCAAAGGATAGAGATAAAAGACACCAAGGAAGCTTTAGACAAGATAGAGGAAG
AGCAAAACAAAAGTAAGAAAAAAGCACAGCAAGCAGCAGCTGACACAGGACACAGCAATCAGGTCAGCCA
AAATTACCCTATAGTGCAGAACATCCAGGGGCAAATGGTACATCAGGCCATATCACCTAGAACTTTAAAT
GCATGGGTAAAAGTAGTAGAAGAGAAGGCTTTCAGCCCAGAAGTGATACCCATGTTTTCAGCATTATCAG
AAGGAGCCACCCCACAAGATTTAAACACCATGCTAAACACAGTGGGGGGACATCAAGCAGCCATGCAAAT
GTTAAAAGAGACCATCAATGAGGAAGCTGCAGAATGGGATAGAGTGCATCCAGTGCATGCAGGGCCTATT
GCACCAGGCCAGATGAGAGAACCAAGGGGAAGTGACATAGCAGGAACTACTAGTACCCTTCAGGAACAAA
TAGGATGGATGACACATAATCCACCTATCCCAGTAGGAGAAATCTATAAAAGATGGATAATCCTGGGATT
AAATAAAATAGTAAGAATGTATAGCCCT
[222 nt withheld, positions 3109-3330]
GGGGGACCCGGCCATAAAGCAAGAGTTTTGGCTGAAGCAATGAGCCAAGTAACAAATCCAGCTACCATAA
TGATACAGAAAGGCAATTTTAGGAACCAAAGAAAGACTGTTAAGTGTTTCAATTGTGGCAAAGAAGGGCA
CATAGCCAAAAATTGCAGGGCCCCTAGGAAAAAGGGCTGTTGGAAATGTGGAAAGGAAGGACACCAAATG
AAAGATTGTACTGAGAGACAGGCTAATTTTTTAGGGAAGATCTGGCCTTCCCACAAGGGAAGGCCAGGGA
ATTTTCTTCAGAGCAGACCAGAGCCAACAGCCCCACCAGAAGAGAGCTTCAGGTTTGGGGAAGAGACAAC
AACTCCCTCTCAGAAGCAGGAGCCGATAGACAAGGAACTGTATCCTTTAGCTTCCCTCAGATCACTCTTT
GGCAGCGACCCCTCGTCACAATAAAGATAGGGGGGCAATTAAAGGAAGCTCTATTAGATACAGGAGCAGA
TGATACAGTATTAGAAGAAATGAATTTGCCAGGAAGATGGAAACCAAAAATGATAGGGGGAATTGGAGGT
TTTATCAAAGTAAGACAGTATGATCAGATACTCATAGAAATCTGCGGACATAAAGCTATAGGTACAGTAT
TAGTAGGACCTACACCTGTCAACATAATTGGAAGAAATCTGTTGACTCAGATTGGCTGCACTTTAAATTT
TCCCATTAGTCCTATTGAGACTGTACCAGTAAAATTAAAGCCAGGAATGGATGGCCCAAAAGTTAAACAA
TGGCCATTGACAGAAGAAAAAATAAAAGCATTAGTAGAAATTTGTACAGAAATGGAAAAGGAAGGAAAAA
TTTCAAAAATTGGGCCTGAAAATCCATACAATACTCCAGTATTTGCCATAAAGAAAAAAGACAGTACTAA
ATGGAGAAAATTAGTAGATTTCAGAGAACTTAATAAGAGAACTCAAGATTTCTGGGAAGTTCAATTAGGA
ATACCACATCCTGCAGGGTTAAAACAGAAAAAATCAGTAACAGTACTGGATGTGGGCGATGCATATTTTT
CAGTTCCCTTAGATAAAGACTTCAGGAAGTATACTGCATTTACCATACCTAGTATAAACAATGAGACACC
AGGGATTAGATATCAGTACAATGTGCTTCCACAGGGATGGAAAGGATCACCAGCAATATTCCAGTGTAGC
ATGACAAAAATCTTAGAGCCTTTTAGAAAACAAAATCCAGACATAGTCATCTATCAATACATGGATGATT
TGTATGTAGGATCTGACTTAGAAATAGGGCAGCATAGAACAAAAATAGAGGAACTGAGACAACATCTGTT
GAGGTGGGGATTTACCACACCAGACAAAAAACATCAGAAAGAACCTCCATTCCTTTGGATGGGTTATGAA
CTCCATCCTGATAAATGGACAGTACAGCCTATAGTGCTGCCAGAAAAGGACAGCTGGACTGTCAATGACA
TACAGAAATTAGTGGGAAAATTGAATTGGGCAAGTCAGATTTATGCAGGGATTAAAGTAAGGCAATTATG
TAAACTTCTTAGGGGAACCAAAGCACTAACAGAAGTAGTACCACTAACAGAAGAAGCAGAGCTAGAACTG
GCAGAAAACAGGGAGATTCTAAAAGAACCGGTACATGGAGTGTATTATGACCCATCAAAAGACTTAATAG
CAGAAATACAGAAGCAGGGGCAAGGCCAATGGACATATCAAATTTATCAAGAGCCATTTAAAAATCTGAA
AACAGGAAAGTATGCAAGAATGAAGGGTGCCCACACTAATGATGTGAAACAATTAACAGAGGCAGTACAA
AAAATAGCCACAGAAAGCATAGTAATATGGGGAAAGACTCCTAAATTTAAATTACCCATACAAAAGGAAA
CATGGGAAGCATGGTGGACAGAGTATTGGCAAGCCACCTGGATTCCTGAGTGGGAGTTTGTCAATACCCC
TCCCTTAGTGAAGTTATGGTACCAGTTAGAGAAAGAACCCATAATAGGAGCAGAAACTTTCTATGTAGAT
GGGGCAGCCAATAGGGAAACTAAATTAGGAAAAGCAGGATATGTAACTGACAGAGGAAGACAAAAAGTTG
TCCCCCTAACGGACACAACAAATCAGAAGACTGAGTTACAAGCAATTCATCTAGCTTTGCAGGATTCGGG
ATTAGAAGTAAACATAGTGACAGACTCACAATATGCATTGGGAATCATTCAAGCACAACCAGATAAGAGT
GAATCAGAGTTAGTCAGTCAAATAATAGAGCAGTTAATAAAAAAGGAAAAAGTCTACCTGGCATGGGTAC
CAGCACACAAAGGAATTGGAGGAAATGAACAAGTAGATAAATTGGTCAGTGCTGGAATCAGGAAAGTACT
ATTTTTAGATGGAATAGATAAGGCCCAAGAAGAACATGAGAAATATCACAGTAATTGGAGAGCAATGGCT
AGTGATTTTAACCTACCACCTGTAGTAGCAAAAGAAATAGTAGCCAGCTGTGATAAATGTCAGCTAAAAG
GGGAAGCCATGCATGGACAAGTAGACTGTAGCCCAGGAATATGGCAGCTAGATTGTACACATTTAGAAGG
AAAAGTTATCTTGGTAGCAGTTCATGTAGCCAGTGGATATATAGAAGCAGAAGTAATTCCAGCAGAGACA
GGGCAAGAAACAGCATACTTCCTCTTAAAATTAGCAGGAAGATGGCCAGTAAAAACAGTACATACAGACA
ATGGCAGCAATTTCACCAGTACTACAGTTAAGGCCGCCTGTTGGTGGGCGGGGATCAAGCAGGAATTTGG
CATTCCCTACAATCCCCAAAGTCAAGGAGTAATAGAATCTATGAATAAAGAATTAAAGAAAATTATAGGA
CAGGTAAGAGATCAGGCTGAACATCTTAAGACAGCAGTACAAATGGCAGTATTCATCCACAATTTTAAAA
GAAAAGGGGGGATTGGGGGGTACAGTGCAGGGGAAAGAATAGTAGACATAATAGCAACAGACATACAAAC
TAAAGAATTACAAAAACAAATTACAAAAATTCAAAATTTTCGGGTTTATTACAGGGACAGCAGAGATCCA
GTTTGGAAAGGACCAGCAAAGCTCCTCTGGAAAGGTGAAGGGGCAGTAGTAATACAAGATAATAGTGACA
TAAAAGTAGTGCCAAGAAGAAAAGCAAAGATCATCAGGGATTATGGAAAACAGATGGCAGGTGATGATTG
TGTGGCAAGTAGACAGGATGAGGATTAACACATGGAATTCTGCAACAACTGCTGTTTATCCATTTCAGAA
TTGGGTTCGACATAGCAGAATAGGCGTTACTCGACAGAGGAGAGCAAGAAATGGAGCCAGTAGATCCTAG
ACTAGAGCCCTGGAAGCATCCAGGAAGTCAGCCTAAAACTGCTTGTACCAATTGCTATTGTAAAAAGTGT
TGCTTTCATTGCCAAGTTTGTTTCATGACAAAAGCCTTAGGCATCTCCTATGGCAGGAAGAAGCGGAGAC
AGCGACGAAGAGCTCATCAGAACAGTCAGACTCATCAAGCTTCTCTATCAAAGCAGTAAGTAGTACATGT
AATGCAACCTATAATAGTAGCAATAGTAGCATTAGTAGTAGCAATAATAATAGCAATAGTTGTGTGGTCC
ATAGTAATCATAGAATATAGGAAAATGGCCGCTGATCTTCAGACCTGGAGGAGGAGATATGAGGGACAAT
TGGAGAAGTGAATTATATAAATATAAAGTAGTAAAAATTGAACCATTAGGAGTAGCACCCACCAAGGCAA
AGAGAAGAGTGGTGCAGAGAGAAAAAAGAGCAGTGGGAATAGGAGCTTTGTTCCTTGGGTTCTTGGGAGC
AGCAGGAAGCACTATGGGCGCAGCGTCAATGACGCTGACGGTACAGGCCAGACAATTATTGTCTGGTATA
GTGCAGCAGCAGAACAATTTGCTGAGGGCTATTGAGGCGCAACAGCATCTGTTGCAACTCACAGTCTGGG
GCATCAAGCAGCTCCAGGCAAGAATCCTGGCTGTGGAAAGATACCTAAAGGATCAACAGCTCCTGGGGAT
TTGGGGTTGCTCTGGAAAACTCATTTGCACCACTGCTGTGCCTTGGAATGCTAGTTGGAGTAATAAATCT
CTGGAACAGATTTGGAATCACACGACCTGGATGGAGTGGGACAGAGAAATTAACAATTACACAAGCTTAA
TACACTCCTTAATTGAAGAATCGCAAAACCAGCAAGAAAAGAATGAACAAGAATTATTGGAATTAGATAA
ATGGGCAAGTTTGTGGAATTGGTTTAACATAACAAATTGGCTGTGGTATATAAAATTATTCATAATGATA
GTAGGAGGCTTGGTAGGTTTAAGAATAGTTTTTGCTGTACTTTCTATAGTGAATAGAGTTAGGCAGGGAT
ATTCACCATTATCGTTTCAGACCCACCTCCCAACCCCGAGGGGACCCGACAGGCCCGAAGGAATAGAAGA
AGAAGGTGGAGAGAGAGACAGAGACAGATCCATTCGATTAGTGAACGGATCCTTGGCACTTATCTGGGAC
GATCTGCGGAGCCTGTGCCTCTTCAGCTACCACCGCTTGAGAGACTTACTCTTGATTGTAACGAGGATTG
TGGAACTTCTGGGACGCAGGGGGTGGGAAGCCCTCAAATATTGGTGGAATCTCCTACAATATTGGAGTCA
GGAGCTAAAGAATAGTGCTGTTAGCTTGCTCAATGCCACAGCCATAGCAGTAGCTGAGGGGACAGATAGG
GTTATAGAAGTAGTACAAGGAGCTTGTAGAGCTATTCGCCACATACCTAGAAGAATAAGACAGGGCTTGG
AAAGGATTTTGCTATAAGCTCGAAACAACCGGTACCTCTAGAACTATAGCTAGCAGATCTTTTTCCCTCT
GCCAAAAATTATGGGGACATCATGAAGCCCCTTGAGCATCTGACTTCTGGCTAATAAAGGAAATTTATTT
TCATTGCAATAGTGTGTTGGAATTTTTTGTGTCTCTCACTCGGAAGGACATATGGGAGGGCAAATCATTT
AAAACATCAGAATGAGTATTTGGTTTAGAGTTTGGCAACATATGCCCATATGCTGGCTGCCATGAACAAA
GGTTGGCTATAAAGAGGTCATCAGTATATGAAACAGCCCCCTGCTGTCCATTCCTTATTCCATAGAAAAG
CCTTGACTTGAGGTTAGATTTTTTTTATATTTTGTTTTGTGTTATTTTTTTCTTTAACATCCCTAAAATT
TTCCTTACATGTTTTACTAGCCAGATTTTTCCTCCTCTCCTGACTACTCCCAGTCATAGCTGTCCCTCTT
CTCTTATGGAGATCCCTCGACCTGCAGCCCAAGCTTGGCGTAATCATGGTCATAGCTGTTTCCTGTGTGA
AATTGTTATCCGCTCACAATTCCACACAACATACGAGCCGGAAGCATAAAGTGTAAAGCCTGGGGTGCCT
AATGAGTGAGCTAACTCACATTAATTGCGTTGCGCTCACTGCCCGCTTTCCAGTCGGGAAACCTGTCGTG
CCAGCGGATCCGCATCTCAATTAGTCAGCAACCATAGTCCCGCCCCTAACTCCGCCCATCCCGCCCCTAA
CTCCGCCCAGTTCCGCCCATTCTCCGCCCCATGGCTGACTAATTTTTTTTATTTATGCAGAGGCCGAGGC
CGCCTCGGCCTCTGAGCTATTCCAGAAGTAGTGAGGAGGCTTTTTTGGAGGCCTAGGCTTTTGCAAAAAG
CTAACTTGTTTATTGCAGCTTATAATGGTTACAAATAAAGCAATAGCATCACAAATTTCACAAATAAAGC
ATTTTTTTCACTGCATTCTAGTTGTGGTTTGTCCAAACTCATCAATGTATCTTATCATGTCTGGATCCGC
TGCATTAATGAATCGGCCAACGCGCGGGGAGAGGCGGTTTGCGTATTGGGCGCTCTTCCGCTTCCTCGCT
CACTGACTCGCTGCGCTCGGTCGTTCGGCTGCGGCGAGCGGTATCAGCTCACTCAAAGGCGGTAATACGG
TTATCCACAGAATCAGGGGATAACGCAGGAAAGAACATGTGAGCAAAAGGCCAGCAAAAGGCCAGGAACC
GTAAAAAGGCCGCGTTGCTGGCGTTTTTCCATAGGCTCCGCCCCCCTGACGAGCATCACAAAAATCGACG
CTCAAGTCAGAGGTGGCGAAACCCGACAGGACTATAAAGATACCAGGCGTTTCCCCCTGGAAGCTCCCTC
GTGCGCTCTCCTGTTCCGACCCTGCCGCTTACCGGATACCTGTCCGCCTTTCTCCCTTCGGGAAGCGTGG
CGCTTTCTCATAGCTCACGCTGTAGGTATCTCAGTTCGGTGTAGGTCGTTCGCTCCAAGCTGGGCTGTGT
GCACGAACCCCCCGTTCAGCCCGACCGCTGCGCCTTATCCGGTAACTATCGTCTTGAGTCCAACCCGGTA
AGACACGACTTATCGCCACTGGCAGCAGCCACTGGTAACAGGATTAGCAGAGCGAGGTATGTAGGCGGTG
CTACAGAGTTCTTGAAGTGGTGGCCTAACTACGGCTACACTAGAAGAACAGTATTTGGTATCTGCGCTCT
GCTGAAGCCAGTTACCTTCGGAAAAAGAGTTGGTAGCTCTTGATCCGGCAAACAAACCACCGCTGGTAGC
GGTGGTTTTTTTGTTTGCAAGCAGCAGATTACGCGCAGAAAAAAAGGATCTCAAGAAGATCCTTTGATCT
TTTCTACGGGGTCTGACGCTCAGTGGAACGAAAACTCACGTTAAGGGATTTTGGTCATGAGATTATCAAA
AAGGATCTTCACCTAGATCCTTTTAAATTAAAAATGAAGTTTTAAATCAATCTAAAGTATATATGAGTAA
ACTTGGTCTGACAGTTACCAATGCTTAATCAGTGAGGCACCTATCTCAGCGATCTGTCTATTTCGTTCAT
CCATAGTTGCCTGACTCCCCGTCGTGTAGATAACTACGATACGGGAGGGCTTACCATCTGGCCCCAGTGC
TGCAATGATACCGCGAGACCCACGCTCACCGGCTCCAGATTTATCAGCAATAAACCAGCCAGCCGGAAGG
GCCGAGCGCAGAAGTGGTCCTGCAACTTTATCCGCCTCCATCCAGTCTATTAATTGTTGCCGGGAAGCTA
GAGTAAGTAGTTCGCCAGTTAATAGTTTGCGCAACGTTGTTGCCATTGCTACAGGCATCGTGGTGTCACG
CTCGTCGTTTGGTATGGCTTCATTCAGCTCCGGTTCCCAACGATCAAGGCGAGTTACATGATCCCCCATG
TTGTGCAAAAAAGCGGTTAGCTCCTTCGGTCCTCCGATCGTTGTCAGAAGTAAGTTGGCCGCAGTGTTAT
CACTCATGGTTATGGCAGCACTGCATAATTCTCTTACTGTCATGCCATCCGTAAGATGCTTTTCTGTGAC
TGGTGAGTACTCAACCAAGTCATTCTGAGAATAGTGTATGCGGCGACCGAGTTGCTCTTGCCCGGCGTCA
ATACGGGATAATACCGCGCCACATAGCAGAACTTTAAAAGTGCTCATCATTGGAAAACGTTCTTCGGGGC
GAAAACTCTCAAGGATCTTACCGCTGTTGAGATCCAGTTCGATGTAACCCACTCGTGCACCCAACTGATC
TTCAGCATCTTTTACTTTCACCAGCGTTTCTGGGTGAGCAAAAACAGGAAGGCAAAATGCCGCAAAAAAG
GGAATAAGGGCGACACGGAAATGTTGAATACTCATACTCTTCCTTTTTCAATATTATTGAAGCATTTATC
AGGGTTATTGTCTCATGAGCGGATACATATTTGAATGTATTTAGAAAAATAAACAAATAGGGGTTCCGCG
Features (pLannotate 1.2.2; 26 found; start..end, strand, type, name):
     84..324     +  promoter       U6 promoter: RNA polymerase III promoter for human U6 snRNA
    377..444     +  misc_RNA       tracrRNA (fragment): trans-activating CRISPR RNA for the Streptococcus pyogenes CRISPR/Cas9 system
    463..481     +  CDS            small t antigen (fragment): SV40 (simian virus 40) small t antigen
    491..870     +  enhancer       CMV enhancer: human cytomegalovirus immediate early enhancer
    872..1149    +  promoter       chicken β-actin promoter: No description available
   1150..2166    +  intron         chimeric intron: chimera between introns from chicken β-actin and rabbit β-globin
   2164..2229    +  CDS            HBB (fragment): HBB_LEPEU - Experimental evidence at protein level: Swiss-Prot protein existence level 1. Involved in oxygen transport from the lung to the various peripheral tissues. From Lepus europaeus (European hare).
   2233..2269    +  misc_feature   HIV-1 Ψ (fragment): packaging signal of human immunodeficiency virus type 1
   2272..3774    +  CDS            HIV-1 gag (sequence partly withheld): gag protein from human immunodeficiency virus 1; gag
   3567..6578    +  CDS            HIV-1 pol: pol protein from human immunodeficiency virus 1; pol
   6671..6886    +  CDS            tat (fragment): TAT_HV1H2 - Experimental evidence at protein level: Swiss-Prot protein existence level 1. Extracellular circulating Tat can be endocytosed by surrounding uninfected cells via the binding to several surface receptors such as CD26, CXCR4, heparan sulfate proteoglycans (HSPG) or LDLR. Neurons are rarely infected, but they internalize Tat via their LDLR. Through its interaction with nuclear HATs, Tat is potentially able to control the acetylation-dependent cellular gene expression. Modulates the expression of many cellular genes involved in cell survival, proliferation or in coding for cytokines o
   6902..6997    +  CDS            vpu (fragment): VPU_HV1B1 - Experimental evidence at protein level: Swiss-Prot protein existence level 1. Enhances virion budding by targeting host CD4 and Tetherin/BST2 to proteasome degradation. Degradation of CD4 prevents any unwanted premature interactions between viral Env and its host receptor CD4 in the endoplasmic reticulum. Degradation of antiretroviral protein Tetherin/BST2 is important for virion budding, as BST2 tethers new viral particles to the host cell membrane. Mechanistically, Vpu bridges either CD4 or BST2 to BTRC, a substrate recognition subunit of the Skp1/Cullin/F-box protein E3 ubiquiti
   7151..7384    +  misc_feature   RRE: The Rev response element (RRE) of HIV-1 allows for Rev-dependent mRNA export from the nucleus to the cytoplasm.
   7761..8035    +  CDS            Rev (fragment): human immunodeficiency virus 1 (HIV-1) Rev protein; rev; enhances nuclear export of unspliced and incompletely spliced viral mRNAs
   8283..8338    +  polyA_signal   β-globin poly(A) signal: rabbit β-globin polyadenylation signal (Gil and Proudfoot, 1987)
   8721..8743    -  protein_bind   lac operator (fragment): The lac repressor binds to the lac operator to inhibit transcription in E. coli. This inhibition can be relieved by adding lactose or isopropyl-β-D-thiogalactopyranoside (IPTG). lac repressor encoded by lacI
   8747..8777    -  promoter       lac promoter: promoter for the E. coli lac operon
   8792..8813    -  protein_bind   CAP binding site: CAP binding activates transcription in the presence of cAMP. E. coli catabolite activator protein
   8826..8865    -  CDS            lacI (fragment): lac repressor; lacI; The lac repressor binds to the lac operator to inhibit transcription in E. coli. This inhibition can be relieved by adding lactose or isopropyl-β-D-thiogalactopyranoside (IPTG).
   8872..8894    +  promoter       SV40 promoter (fragment): SV40 enhancer and early promoter
   8918..9053    +  rep_origin     SV40 ori: SV40 origin of replication
   9073..9207    +  polyA_signal   SV40 poly(A) signal: SV40 polyadenylation signal
   9209..9263    -  CDS            lacI (fragment): lac repressor; lacI; The lac repressor binds to the lac operator to inhibit transcription in E. coli. This inhibition can be relieved by adding lactose or isopropyl-β-D-thiogalactopyranoside (IPTG).
   9446..10034   -  rep_origin     ori: high-copy-number ColE1/pMB1/pBR322/pUC origin of replication
  10205..11065   -  CDS            AmpR: β-lactamase; bla; confers resistance to ampicillin, carbenicillin, and related antibiotics
  11066..11170   -  promoter       AmpR promoter: bla
