[The description below was written by a language model from this plasmid's Addgene catalogue record and pLannotate feature annotations shown in this document.]
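Description:
pJRH-1180 U6-reci Gag-pol v2 is an approximately 11.2 kb mammalian expression plasmid derived from the second-generation lentiviral packaging vector psPax2. It was built as a production plasmid for Cas9 enveloped delivery vehicles (Cas9-EDVs). It is maintained in E. coli as a high-copy plasmid through a ColE1/pUC-type origin and is selected with ampicillin via the β-lactamase gene. An SV40 origin, an SV40 poly(A) signal and remnants of lac regulatory sequence are also annotated in the backbone.

The plasmid carries two expression units. The main one is the psPax2 packaging cassette, in which a CAG promoter (CMV enhancer, chicken β-actin promoter and a chimeric β-actin/β-globin intron) drives HIV-1 gag and the overlapping pol reading frame. These supply the structural proteins and viral enzymes needed to assemble particles. Downstream lie fragments annotated as tat, vpu and rev, together with the Rev response element, which allows Rev-dependent nuclear export of the unspliced gag-pol transcript. The unit ends in a rabbit β-globin polyadenylation signal. Only a short fragment of the HIV-1 Ψ packaging signal is annotated, which fits a helper plasmid whose own RNA is not meant to be packaged efficiently.

The second unit sits upstream of the CAG promoter. It is a human U6 (RNA polymerase III) promoter followed by an S. pyogenes Cas9 guide scaffold, with BsmBI sites for inserting a spacer of choice. This cassette was placed into a SalI site of a modified psPax2. A single plasmid therefore provides both Gag-pol and the sgRNA in producer cells. The record does not list Cas9 or an envelope glycoprotein on this plasmid, so these presumably come from other plasmids. The associated work concerns in vivo engineering of human T cells with these vehicles.
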