Addgene plasmid #201915: pJRH-1180 U6-reci Gag-pol v2
Purpose: Cas9-EDV production plasmid. Expresses the Gag-pol (CAG promoter) and sgRNA (human U6 promoter. BsmBI cutsites for spacer insertion)
Depositing lab: Jennifer Doudna. Depositing organization: University of California, Berkeley. Publication: In vivo human T cell engineering with enveloped delivery vehicles. Hamilton JR, Chen E, Perez BS, Sandoval Espinoza CR, Kang MH, Trinidad M, Ngo W, Doudna JA. Nat Biotechnol. 2024 Jan 11. doi: 10.1038/s41587-023-02085-z. PubMed 38212493.
Backbone
  Vector backbone: psPax2, Addgene Plasmid #12260
  Total vector size (bp): 11171
  Modifications to backbone: psPax2 (Addgene plasmid #12260) was first modified to remove a SalI restriction site 3' of the gag-pol transgene. The U6-sgRNA expression cassette was amplified from Addgene plasmid #171625 and inserted into the modified, SalI-digested psPax2 with InFusion cloning (Takara Bio).
  Vector type: Mammalian Expression
Growth in bacteria
  Bacterial resistance: Ampicillin, 100 μg/mL
  Growth temperature: 37°C
  Growth strain: DH5alpha
  Copy number: High Copy
Gene/Insert
  Gene/Insert name: Gag-pol
  Promoter: CAG
  Cloning method: Gibson Cloning
  Sequencing primers: 5′ CTCTAGAGCCTCTGCTAACC; 3′ GCCAGAAGTCAGATGCTCAAGG
Terms and licenses: Academic/Nonprofit Terms; Industry Terms: Not Available to Industry
How to cite: pJRH-1180 U6-reci Gag-pol v2 was a gift from Jennifer Doudna (Addgene plasmid # 201915 ; http://n2t.net/addgene:201915 ; RRID:Addgene_201915)
